Addgene plasmid #227712: pETDuet_6xHis-FKBP8(1-391aa)-thrombin-GST
Purpose: Expression of recombinant protein for purification
Depositing lab: Sascha Martens. Depositing organization: University of Vienna. Publication: Reconstitution of BNIP3/NIX-mitophagy initiation reveals hierarchical flexibility of the autophagy machinery. Adriaenssens E, Schaar S, Cook ASI, Stuke JFM, Sawa-Makarska J, Nguyen TN, Ren X, Schuschnig M, Romanov J, Khuu G, Uoselis L, Lazarou M, Hummer G, Hurley JH, Martens S. Nat Cell Biol. 2025 Jul 25. doi: 10.1038/s41556-025-01712-y. PubMed 40715440.
Backbone
  Vector backbone: pETDuet1
  Vector type: Bacterial Expression
Growth in bacteria
  Bacterial resistance: Ampicillin, 100 μg/mL
  Growth temperature: 37°C
  Growth strain: DH5alpha
  Copy number: Unknown
Gene/Insert
  Gene/Insert name: FKBP8(1-391aa)
  Species: H. sapiens (human)
  Entrez Gene: FKBP8 (a.k.a. FKBP38, FKBPr38)
  Cloning method: Gibson Cloning
Terms and licenses: Academic/Nonprofit Terms; Industry Terms: Not Available to Industry
Depositor comments: Internal #: SMc2513 Please visit https://doi.org/10.1101/2024.08.28.609967 for bioRxiv preprint.
How to cite: pETDuet_6xHis-FKBP8(1-391aa)-thrombin-GST was a gift from Sascha Martens (Addgene plasmid # 227712 ; http://n2t.net/addgene:227712 ; RRID:Addgene_227712)
