[The description below was written by a language model from this plasmid's Addgene catalogue record and pLannotate feature annotations shown in this document.]
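Description:
pETDuet_6xHis-FKBP8(1-391aa)-thrombin-GST is a bacterial expression plasmid built on the pETDuet1 backbone for producing recombinant human FKBP8 (also called FKBP38) in E. coli for purification. The 7,278 nt plasmid carries an ampicillin resistance gene (β-lactamase with its own promoter), a ColE1/pBR322-type origin accompanied by the rop gene and bom region, and an f1 phage origin. Short tetracycline-resistance fragments in the annotation are non-functional backbone remnants. The record lists copy number as unknown.

The payload sits in the first of the two Duet expression cassettes. A T7 promoter followed by a lac operator and the T7 gene 10 ribosome binding site drives an open reading frame in which residues 1-391 of FKBP8 are followed by Schistosoma japonicum glutathione S-transferase. According to the construct name, the fusion begins with an N-terminal 6xHis tag, and a thrombin cleavage site lies between FKBP8 and GST. Neither of these short elements is separately annotated in the feature table, although the small gaps flanking the FKBP8 coding region are consistent with them. The plasmid-encoded lacI repressor keeps transcription off until it is induced with IPTG, and expression requires a host that supplies T7 RNA polymerase. The dual tags allow affinity capture on nickel or glutathione resins, and thrombin digestion can remove the C-terminal GST.

The second T7 promoter/lac operator cassette appears to be empty, retaining only the vector's S-tag sequence, and is followed by the T7 terminator. The associated publication concerns in vitro reconstitution of mitophagy initiation, which suggests the purified protein was intended for biochemical assays of that kind.
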