Features (pLannotate 1.2.2; 22 found; start..end, strand, type, name):
      3..27      +  protein_bind   lac operator: The lac repressor binds to the lac operator to inhibit transcription in E. coli. This inhibition can be relieved by adding lactose or isopropyl-β-D-thiogalactopyranoside (IPTG). lac repressor encoded by lacI
     42..64      +  RBS            RBS: efficient ribosome binding site from bacteriophage T7 gene 10 (Olins and Rangwala, 1989)
    113..1285    +  CDS            FKBP8 (fragment): FKBP8_HUMAN - Also known as FKBP38. Experimental evidence at protein level: Swiss-Prot protein existence level 1. Constitutively inactive PPiase, which becomes active when bound to calmodulin and calcium. Seems to act as a chaperone for BCL2, targets it to the mitochondria and modulates its phosphorylation state. The BCL2/FKBP8/calmodulin/calcium complex probably interferes with the binding of BCL2 to its targets. The active form of FKBP8 may therefore play a role in the regulation of apoptosis. From Homo sapiens (Human).
   1316..1968    +  CDS            GST (fragment): glutathione S-transferase from Schistosoma japonicum
   2072..2090    +  promoter       T7 promoter: promoter for bacteriophage T7 RNA polymerase
   2091..2115    +  protein_bind   lac operator: The lac repressor binds to the lac operator to inhibit transcription in E. coli. This inhibition can be relieved by adding lactose or isopropyl-β-D-thiogalactopyranoside (IPTG). lac repressor encoded by lacI
   2224..2265    +  CDS            S-Tag (fragment): affinity and epitope tag derived from pancreatic ribonuclease A
   2295..2312    +  CDS            SET1 (fragment): solubility-enhancement tag derived from T7 phage gene 10B
   2320..2367    +  terminator     T7 terminator: transcription terminator for bacteriophage T7 RNA polymerase
   2404..2859    +  rep_origin     f1 ori (sequence partly withheld): f1 bacteriophage origin of replication; arrow indicates direction of (+) strand synthesis
   2974..3834    -  CDS            AmpR: β-lactamase; bla; confers resistance to ampicillin, carbenicillin, and related antibiotics
   3835..3927    -  promoter       AmpR promoter: bla
   4008..4596    +  rep_origin     ori: high-copy-number ColE1/pMB1/pBR322/pUC origin of replication
   4782..4924    -  misc_feature   bom: basis of mobility region from pBR322
   5026..5217    -  CDS            rop: Rop protein, which maintains plasmids at low copy number; rop
   5234..5614    +  CDS            YPB1_ECOLX: Protein predicted: Swiss-Prot protein existence level 4. From Escherichia coli.
   5676..5740    -  CDS            TcR (fragment): tetracycline efflux protein; tet; confers resistance to tetracycline
   5755..5776    -  protein_bind   CAP binding site: CAP binding activates transcription in the presence of cAMP. E. coli catabolite activator protein
   5789..6871    -  CDS            lacI: lac repressor; lacI; The lac repressor binds to the lac operator to inhibit transcription in E. coli. This inhibition can be relieved by adding lactose or isopropyl-β-D-thiogalactopyranoside (IPTG).
   6872..6949    -  promoter       lacI promoter: lacI
   6957..7236    -  CDS            TcR (fragment): tetracycline efflux protein; tet; confers resistance to tetracycline
   7262..2       +  promoter       T7 promoter (across the origin): promoter for bacteriophage T7 RNA polymerase
>Addgene plasmid #227712 | pETDuet_6xHis-FKBP8(1-391aa)-thrombin-GST | addgene full sequence | sequence record 455264 | Addgene NGS Result
GGGGAATTGTGAGCGGATAACAATTCCCCTCTAGAAATAATTTTGTTTAACTTTAAGAAGGAGATATACC
ATGGGCAGCAGCCATCACCATCATCACCACAGCCAGGATCCAATGGCATCGTGTGCTGAACCCTCTGAGC
CCTCTGCCCCACTGCCCGCCGGGGTCCCACCGCTCGAGGACTTCGAGGTACTGGATGGGGTTGAGGATGC
AGAGGGTGAGGAGGAAGAGGAGGAGGAAGAGGAGGAAGAGGATGACCTGAGTGAGCTGCCACCGCTGGAG
GACATGGGACAACCCCCGGCGGAGGAGGCTGAGCAGCCTGGGGCCCTGGCCCGAGAGTTCCTTGCTGCCA
TGGAGCCCGAGCCCGCCCCAGCCCCGGCCCCAGAAGAGTGGCTGGACATTCTGGGGAACGGGCTGTTGAG
GAAGAAGACGCTGGTCCCAGGGCCGCCAGGTTCGAGCCGCCCGGTCAAGGGCCAGGTGGTCACCGTACAT
CTGCAGACGTCGCTGGAGAATGGCACACGGGTGCAGGAGGAGCCGGAGCTGGTGTTCACTCTGGGTGACT
GTGACGTCATCCAGGCCCTGGATCTCAGTGTCCCACTCATGGACGTGGGGGAGACGGCCATGGTCACTGC
TGACTCCAAGTACTGCTACGGCCCCCAAGGCAGCAGGAGCCCATACATCCCCCCGCACGCGGCCCTGTGC
CTGGAGGTGACCCTGAAGACGGCTGTGGACGGGCCTGACCTGGAGATGCTCACGGGGCAGGAGCGCGTGG
CCCTGGCCAACCGGAAGCGGGAGTGCGGCAACGCCCACTACCAGCGGGCGGACTTCGTCCTGGCCGCCAA
CTCCTACGACCTCGCCATCAAGGCTATCACCTCCAGCGCCAAAGTGGACATGACGTTCGAGGAGGAGGCA
CAGCTCCTGCAGTTGAAGGTGAAGTGTCTGAACAACCTGGCGGCCTCGCAGCTGAAGCTCGACCACTACC
GCGCAGCCCTGCGCTCCTGCAGCCTTGTGCTGGAGCACCAGCCAGACAACATCAAGGCTCTCTTCCGCAA
GGGCAAGGTGCTGGCCCAGCAGGGGGAGTACAGTGAGGCCATCCCCATCCTGAGGGCAGCCCTGAAGCTG
GAACCTTCCAACAAGACGATCCACGCAGAGCTCTCAAAGCTGGTGAAGAAGCATGCGGCGCAGCGGAGCA
CGGAGACCGCCTTGTACCGGAAAATGCTGGGCAACCCCAGCCGGCTGCCTGCTAAGTGCCCTGGCAAGGG
TGCCTGGTCCATCCCATGGAAGTGGGGATCACTGGTTCCGCGTGGATCCGGCGGATCCCCTATACTAGGT
TATTGGAAAATTAAGGGCCTTGTGCAACCCACTCGACTTCTTTTGGAATATCTTGAAGAAAAATATGAAG
AGCATTTGTATGAGCGCGATGAAGGTGATAAATGGCGAAACAAAAAGTTTGAATTGGGTTTGGAGTTTCC
CAATCTTCCTTATTATATTGATGGTGATGTTAAATTAACACAGTCTATGGCCATCATACGTTATATAGCT
GACAAGCACAACATGTTGGGTGGTTGTCCAAAAGAGCGTGCAGAGATTTCAATGCTTGAAGGAGCGGTTT
TGGATATTAGATACGGTGTTTCGAGAATTGCATATAGTAAAGACTTTGAAACTCTCAAAGTTGATTTTCT
TAGCAAGCTACCTGAAATGCTGAAAATGTTCGAAGATCGTTTATGTCATAAAACATATTTAAATGGTGAT
CATGTAACCCATCCTGACTTCATGTTGTATGACGCTCTTGATGTTGTTTTATACATGGACCCAATGTGCC
TGGATGCGTTCCCAAAATTAGTTTGTTTTAAAAAACGTATTGAAGCTATCCCACAAATTGATAAGTACTT
GAAATCCAGCAAGTATATAGCATGGCCTTTGCAGGGCTGGCAAGCCACGTTTGGTGGTGGCGACCATCCT
CCAAAATAGGAATTCGAGCTCGGCGCGCCTGCAGGTCGACAAGCTTGCGGCCGCATAATGCTTAAGTCGA
ACAGAAAGTAATCGTATTGTACACGGCCGCATAATCGAAATTAATACGACTCACTATAGGGGAATTGTGA
GCGGATAACAATTCCCCATCTTAGTATATTAGTTAAGTATAAGAAGGAGATATACATATGGCAGATCTCA
ATTGGATATCGGCCGGCCACGCGATCGCTGACGTCGGTACCCTCGAGTCTGGTAAAGAAACCGCTGCTGC
GAAATTTGAACGCCAGCACATGGACTCGTCTACTAGCGCAGCTTAATTAACCTAGGCTGCTGCCACCGCT
GAGCAATAACTAGCATAACCCCTTGGGGCCTCTAAACGGGTCTTGAGGGGTTTTTTGCTGAAAGGAGGAA
CTATATCCGGATTGGCGAATGGG
[124 nt withheld, positions 2404-2527]
C
[91 nt withheld, positions 2529-2619]
A
[49 nt withheld, positions 2621-2669]
CCTTTGACGTTGGAGTCCACGTTCTTT
[37 nt withheld, positions 2697-2733]
ACCCTATCTCGGTCTATTCTTTTGATTTATAAGGGATTTTGCCGATTTCGGCCTATTGGTTAAAAAATGA
GCTGATTTAACAAAAATTTAACGCGAATTTTAACAAAATATTAACGTTTACAATTTCTGGCGGCACGATG
GCATGAGATTATCAAAAAGGATCTTCACCTAGATCCTTTTAAATTAAAAATGAAGTTTTAAATCAATCTA
AAGTATATATGAGTAAACTTGGTCTGACAGTTACCAATGCTTAATCAGTGAGGCACCTATCTCAGCGATC
TGTCTATTTCGTTCATCCATAGTTGCCTGACTCCCCGTCGTGTAGATAACTACGATACGGGAGGGCTTAC
CATCTGGCCCCAGTGCTGCAATGATACCGCGAGACCCACGCTCACCGGCTCCAGATTTATCAGCAATAAA
CCAGCCAGCCGGAAGGGCCGAGCGCAGAAGTGGTCCTGCAACTTTATCCGCCTCCATCCAGTCTATTAAT
TGTTGCCGGGAAGCTAGAGTAAGTAGTTCGCCAGTTAATAGTTTGCGCAACGTTGTTGCCATTGCTACAG
GCATCGTGGTGTCACGCTCGTCGTTTGGTATGGCTTCATTCAGCTCCGGTTCCCAACGATCAAGGCGAGT
TACATGATCCCCCATGTTGTGCAAAAAAGCGGTTAGCTCCTTCGGTCCTCCGATCGTTGTCAGAAGTAAG
TTGGCCGCAGTGTTATCACTCATGGTTATGGCAGCACTGCATAATTCTCTTACTGTCATGCCATCCGTAA
GATGCTTTTCTGTGACTGGTGAGTACTCAACCAAGTCATTCTGAGAATAGTGTATGCGGCGACCGAGTTG
CTCTTGCCCGGCGTCAATACGGGATAATACCGCGCCACATAGCAGAACTTTAAAAGTGCTCATCATTGGA
AAACGTTCTTCGGGGCGAAAACTCTCAAGGATCTTACCGCTGTTGAGATCCAGTTCGATGTAACCCACTC
GTGCACCCAACTGATCTTCAGCATCTTTTACTTTCACCAGCGTTTCTGGGTGAGCAAAAACAGGAAGGCA
AAATGCCGCAAAAAAGGGAATAAGGGCGACACGGAAATGTTGAATACTCATACTCTTCCTTTTTCAATCA
TGATTGAAGCATTTATCAGGGTTATTGTCTCATGAGCGGATACATATTTGAATGTATTTAGAAAAATAAA
CAAATAGGTCATGACCAAAATCCCTTAACGTGAGTTTTCGTTCCACTGAGCGTCAGACCCCGTAGAAAAG
ATCAAAGGATCTTCTTGAGATCCTTTTTTTCTGCGCGTAATCTGCTGCTTGCAAACAAAAAAACCACCGC
TACCAGCGGTGGTTTGTTTGCCGGATCAAGAGCTACCAACTCTTTTTCCGAAGGTAACTGGCTTCAGCAG
AGCGCAGATACCAAATACTGTCCTTCTAGTGTAGCCGTAGTTAGGCCACCACTTCAAGAACTCTGTAGCA
CCGCCTACATACCTCGCTCTGCTAATCCTGTTACCAGTGGCTGCTGCCAGTGGCGATAAGTCGTGTCTTA
CCGGGTTGGACTCAAGACGATAGTTACCGGATAAGGCGCAGCGGTCGGGCTGAACGGGGGGTTCGTGCAC
ACAGCCCAGCTTGGAGCGAACGACCTACACCGAACTGAGATACCTACAGCGTGAGCTATGAGAAAGCGCC
ACGCTTCCCGAAGGGAGAAAGGCGGACAGGTATCCGGTAAGCGGCAGGGTCGGAACAGGAGAGCGCACGA
GGGAGCTTCCAGGGGGAAACGCCTGGTATCTTTATAGTCCTGTCGGGTTTCGCCACCTCTGACTTGAGCG
TCGATTTTTGTGATGCTCGTCAGGGGGGCGGAGCCTATGGAAAAACGCCAGCAACGCGGCCTTTTTACGG
TTCCTGGCCTTTTGCTGGCCTTTTGCTCACATGTTCTTTCCTGCGTTATCCCCTGATTCTGTGGATAACC
GTATTACCGCCTTTGAGTGAGCTGATACCGCTCGCCGCAGCCGAACGACCGAGCGCAGCGAGTCAGTGAG
CGAGGAAGCGGAAGAGCGCCTGATGCGGTATTTTCTCCTTACGCATCTGTGCGGTATTTCACACCGCATA
TATGGTGCACTCTCAGTACAATCTGCTCTGATGCCGCATAGTTAAGCCAGTATACACTCCGCTATCGCTA
CGTGACTGGGTCATGGCTGCGCCCCGACACCCGCCAACACCCGCTGACGCGCCCTGACGGGCTTGTCTGC
TCCCGGCATCCGCTTACAGACAAGCTGTGACCGTCTCCGGGAGCTGCATGTGTCAGAGGTTTTCACCGTC
ATCACCGAAACGCGCGAGGCAGCTGCGGTAAAGCTCATCAGCGTGGTCGTGAAGCGATTCACAGATGTCT
GCCTGTTCATCCGCGTCCAGCTCGTTGAGTTTCTCCAGAAGCGTTAATGTCTGGCTTCTGATAAAGCGGG
CCATGTTAAGGGCGGTTTTTTCCTGTTTGGTCACTGATGCCTCCGTGTAAGGGGGATTTCTGTTCATGGG
GGTAATGATACCGATGAAACGAGAGAGGATGCTCACGATACGGGTTACTGATGATGAACATGCCCGGTTA
CTGGAACGTTGTGAGGGTAAACAACTGGCGGTATGGATGCGGCGGGACCAGAGAAAAATCACTCAGGGTC
AATGCCAGCGCTTCGTTAATACAGATGTAGGTGTTCCACAGGGTAGCCAGCAGCATCCTGCGATGCAGAT
CCGGAACATAATGGTGCAGGGCGCTGACTTCCGCGTTTCCAGACTTTACGAAACACGGAAACCGAAGACC
ATTCATGTTGTTGCTCAGGTCGCAGACGTTTTGCAGCAGCAGTCGCTTCACGTTCGCTCGCGTATCGGTG
ATTCATTCTGCTAACCAGTAAGGCAACCCCGCCAGCCTAGCCGGGTCCTCAACGACAGGAGCACGATCAT
GCTAGTCATGCCCCGCGCCCACCGGAAGGAGCTGACTGGGTTGAAGGCTCTCAAGGGCATCGGTCGAGAT
CCCGGTGCCTAATGAGTGAGCTAACTTACATTAATTGCGTTGCGCTCACTGCCCGCTTTCCAGTCGGGAA
ACCTGTCGTGCCAGCTGCATTAATGAATCGGCCAACGCGCGGGGAGAGGCGGTTTGCGTATTGGGCGCCA
GGGTGGTTTTTCTTTTCACCAGTGAGACGGGCAACAGCTGATTGCCCTTCACCGCCTGGCCCTGAGAGAG
TTGCAGCAAGCGGTCCACGCTGGTTTGCCCCAGCAGGCGAAAATCCTGTTTGATGGTGGTTAACGGCGGG
ATATAACATGAGCTGTCTTCGGTATCGTCGTATCCCACTACCGAGATGTCCGCACCAACGCGCAGCCCGG
ACTCGGTAATGGCGCGCATTGCGCCCAGCGCCATCTGATCGTTGGCAACCAGCATCGCAGTGGGAACGAT
GCCCTCATTCAGCATTTGCATGGTTTGTTGAAAACCGGACATGGCACTCCAGTCGCCTTCCCGTTCCGCT
ATCGGCTGAATTTGATTGCGAGTGAGATATTTATGCCAGCCAGCCAGACGCAGACGCGCCGAGACAGAAC
TTAATGGGCCCGCTAACAGCGCGATTTGCTGGTGACCCAATGCGACCAGATGCTCCACGCCCAGTCGCGT
ACCGTCTTCATGGGAGAAAATAATACTGTTGATGGGTGTCTGGTCAGAGACATCAAGAAATAACGCCGGA
ACATTAGTGCAGGCAGCTTCCACAGCAATGGCATCCTGGTCATCCAGCGGATAGTTAATGATCAGCCCAC
TGACGCGTTGCGCGAGAAGATTGTGCACCGCCGCTTTACAGGCTTCGACGCCGCTTCGTTCTACCATCGA
CACCACCACGCTGGCACCCAGTTGATCGGCGCGAGATTTAATCGCCGCGACAATTTGCGACGGCGCGTGC
AGGGCCAGACTGGAGGTGGCAACGCCAATCAGCAACGACTGTTTGCCCGCCAGTTGTTGTGCCACGCGGT
TGGGAATGTAATTCAGCTCCGCCATCGCCGCTTCCACTTTTTCCCGCGTTTTCGCAGAAACGTGGCTGGC
CTGGTTCACCACGCGGGAAACGGTCTGATAAGAGACACCGGCATACTCTGCGACATCGTATAACGTTACT
GGTTTCACATTCACCACCCTGAATTGACTCTCTTCCGGGCGCTATCATGCCATACCGCGAAAGGTTTTGC
GCCATTCGATGGTGTCCGGGATCTCGACGCTCTCCCTTATGCGACTCCTGCATTAGGAAGCAGCCCAGTA
GTAGGTTGAGGCCGTTGAGCACCGCCGCCGCAAGGAATGGTGCATGCAAGGAGATGGCGCCCAACAGTCC
CCCGGCCACGGGGCCTGCCACCATACCCACGCCGAAACAAGCGCTCATGAGCCCGAAGTGGCGAGCCCGA
TCTTCCCCATCGGTGATGTCGGCGATATAGGCGCCAGCAACCGCACCTGTGGCGCCGGTGATGCCGGCCA
CGATGCGTCCGGCGTAGAGGATCGAGATCGATCTCGATCCCGCGAAATTAATACGACTCACTATA
